Addgene plasmid #208931: RC(WW)-LgBit
Purpose: Recognition domain for in vitro MAPK-activity sensor
Depositing lab: Attila Reményi. Depositing organization: HUN-REN Research Centre for Natural Sciences. Publication: Phosphorylation-Assisted Luciferase Complementation Assay Designed to Monitor Kinase Activity and Kinase-Domain-Mediated Protein-Protein Binding. Poti AL, Denes L, Papp K, Bato C, Banoczi Z, Remenyi A, Alexa A. Int J Mol Sci. 2023 Oct 3;24(19):14854. doi: 10.3390/ijms241914854. PubMed 37834301.
Backbone
  Vector backbone: pet-MBP
  Backbone manufacturer: Attila Reményi lab
  Backbone size w/o insert (bp): 4730
  Total vector size (bp): 5339
  Modifications to backbone: Cloning LgBit (481 bp) with NotI and XhoI, cloning WW-domain (128 bp) with BamHI and NotI
  Vector type: Bacterial Expression
Growth in bacteria
  Bacterial resistance: Ampicillin, 100 μg/mL
  Growth temperature: 37°C
  Growth strain: DH5alpha
  Copy number: Low Copy
Gene/Insert
  Gene/Insert name: WW domain of PIN1
  Species: H. sapiens (human)
  Insert size (bp): 127
  GenBank ID: NM_006221.3
  Entrez Gene: PIN1 (a.k.a. DOD, UBL5)
  Promoter: T7
  Tag / fusion protein: MBP (N terminal on backbone); LgBit (C terminal on insert); HISx6 (C terminal on backbone)
  Cloning method: Restriction Enzyme; 5′ cloning site BamHI (not destroyed); 3′ cloning site XhoI (not destroyed)
  Sequencing primers: 5′ malE; 3′ T7_term
Terms and licenses: Academic/Nonprofit Terms; Industry Terms: Not Available to Industry
How to cite: RC(WW)-LgBit was a gift from Attila Reményi (Addgene plasmid # 208931 ; http://n2t.net/addgene:208931 ; RRID:Addgene_208931)
