[The description below was written by a language model from this plasmid's Addgene catalogue record and pLannotate feature annotations shown in this document.]
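Description:
RC(WW)-LgBit is a bacterial expression plasmid built on a lab-made pET-type backbone (pet-MBP) for producing a recombinant fusion protein in E. coli. It carries a ColE1/pBR322-family origin together with the bom region and the rop gene, consistent with the catalogue's low-copy designation, plus an f1 phage origin. Selection is by ampicillin through the β-lactamase gene under its own promoter. The catalogue lists a total size of about 5.3 kb, which agrees closely with the sequenced record.

The expression cassette is driven by a T7 promoter and closed by a T7 terminator, so expression requires a host supplying T7 RNA polymerase. The open reading frame begins with cytosolic maltose-binding protein lacking its signal sequence. Next comes a short element annotated as a fragment of a TEV-cleavage-containing composite tag, which probably represents a protease site for removing MBP. Downstream lies the WW domain of human PIN1, cloned between BamHI and NotI. It is followed by a NanoLuc luciferase fragment corresponding to LgBit, inserted between NotI and XhoI, and a C-terminal hexahistidine tag. A short match to a T7 gene 10B-derived solubility tag lies after the His tag and is likely residual vector sequence.

The PIN1 WW domain binds phosphorylated Ser/Thr-Pro motifs, the type of site generated by MAP kinases. Fused to LgBit, it serves as the recognition component of an in vitro MAPK activity sensor. Phosphorylation of a partner substrate carrying the complementary small luciferase fragment would recruit the WW domain and restore luciferase activity. The partner construct is not part of this record.
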