Features (pLannotate 1.2.2; 15 found; start..end, strand, type, name):
     22..450     +  rep_origin     f1 ori (sequence partly withheld): f1 bacteriophage origin of replication; arrow indicates direction of (+) strand synthesis
    503..607     +  promoter       AmpR promoter: bla
    608..1468    +  CDS            AmpR: β-lactamase; bla; confers resistance to ampicillin, carbenicillin, and related antibiotics
   1639..2227    +  rep_origin     ori: high-copy-number ColE1/pMB1/pBR322/pUC origin of replication
   2413..2552    -  misc_feature   bom: basis of mobility region from pBR322
   2654..2845    -  CDS            rop: Rop protein, which maintains plasmids at low copy number; rop
   2862..3242    +  CDS            YPB1_ECOLX: Protein predicted: Swiss-Prot protein existence level 4. From Escherichia coli.
   3354..3372    +  promoter       T7 promoter: promoter for bacteriophage T7 RNA polymerase
   3434..4534    +  CDS            MBP: maltose binding protein from E. coli; malE (mutated); This version of the gene does not encode a signal sequence, so MBP will remain in the cytosol.
   4591..4611    +  CDS            capTEV™ (fragment): composite tag for in vivo biotinylation, TEV protease cleavage, and 6xHis tagging
   4619..4735    +  CDS            PIN1 (fragment): PIN1_HUMAN - Experimental evidence at protein level: Swiss-Prot protein existence level 1. Peptidyl-prolyl cis/trans isomerase (PPIase) that binds to and isomerizes specific phosphorylated Ser/Thr-Pro (pSer/Thr-Pro) motifs (PubMed:21497122, PubMed:23623683, PubMed:29686383). By inducing conformational changes in a subset of phosphorylated proteins, acts as a molecular switch in multiple cellular processes (PubMed:21497122, PubMed:22033920, PubMed:23623683). Displays a preference for acidic residues located N-terminally to the proline bond to be isomerized. Regulates mitosis presumably by inter
   4745..5215    +  CDS            Nluc (fragment): NanoLuc® luciferase human codon-optimized
   5225..5242    +  CDS            9xHis (fragment): 9xHis affinity tag
   5252..5301    +  CDS            SET1 (fragment): solubility-enhancement tag derived from T7 phage gene 10B
   5309..5356    +  terminator     T7 terminator: transcription terminator for bacteriophage T7 RNA polymerase
>Addgene plasmid #208931 | RC(WW)-LgBit | addgene full sequence | sequence record 417164 | Addgene NGS Result
ATATCCGGATTGGCGAATGGG
[124 nt withheld, positions 22-145]
C
[91 nt withheld, positions 147-237]
A
[49 nt withheld, positions 239-287]
CCTTTGACGTTGGAGTCCACGTTCTTT
[37 nt withheld, positions 315-351]
ACCCTATCTCGGTCTATTCTTTTGATTTATAAGGGATTTTGCCGATTTCGGCCTATTGGTTAAAAAATGA
GCTGATTTAACAAAAATTTAACGCGAATTTTAACAAAATATTAACGCTTACAATTTAGGTGGCACTTTTC
GGGGAAATGTGCGCGGAACCCCTATTTGTTTATTTTTCTAAATACATTCAAATATGTATCCGCTCATGAG
ACAATAACCCTGATAAATGCTTCAATAATATTGAAAAAGGAAGAGTATGAGTATTCAACATTTCCGTGTC
GCCCTTATTCCCTTTTTTGCGGCATTTTGCCTTCCTGTTTTTGCTCACCCAGAAACGCTGGTGAAAGTAA
AAGATGCTGAAGATCAGTTGGGTGCACGAGTGGGTTACATCGAACTGGATCTCAACAGCGGTAAGATCCT
TGAGAGTTTTCGCCCCGAAGAACGTTTTCCAATGATGAGCACTTTTAAAGTTCTGCTATGTGGCGCGGTA
TTATCCCGTATTGACGCCGGGCAAGAGCAACTCGGTCGCCGCATACACTATTCTCAGAATGACTTGGTTG
AGTACTCACCAGTCACAGAAAAGCATCTTACGGATGGCATGACAGTAAGAGAATTATGCAGTGCTGCCAT
AACCATGAGTGATAACACTGCGGCCAACTTACTTCTGACAACGATCGGAGGACCGAAGGAGCTAACCGCT
TTTTTGCACAACATGGGGGATCATGTAACTCGCCTTGATCGTTGGGAACCGGAGCTGAATGAAGCCATAC
CAAACGACGAGCGTGACACCACGATGCCTGCAGCAATGGCAACAACGTTGCGCAAACTATTAACTGGCGA
ACTACTTACTCTAGCTTCCCGGCAACAATTAATAGACTGGATGGAGGCGGATAAAGTTGCAGGACCACTT
CTGCGCTCGGCCCTTCCGGCTGGCTGGTTTATTGCTGATAAATCTGGAGCCGGTGAGCGTGGGTCTCGCG
GTATCATTGCAGCACTGGGGCCAGATGGTAAGCCCTCCCGTATCGTAGTTATCTACACGACGGGGAGTCA
GGCAACTATGGATGAACGAAATAGACAGATCGCTGAGATAGGTGCCTCACTGATTAAGCATTGGTAACTG
TCAGACCAAGTTTACTCATATATACTTTAGATTGATTTAAAACTTCATTTTTAATTTAAAAGGATCTAGG
TGAAGATCCTTTTTGATAATCTCATGACCAAAATCCCTTAACGTGAGTTTTCGTTCCACTGAGCGTCAGA
CCCCGTAGAAAAGATCAAAGGATCTTCTTGAGATCCTTTTTTTCTGCGCGTAATCTGCTGCTTGCAAACA
AAAAAACCACCGCTACCAGCGGTGGTTTGTTTGCCGGATCAAGAGCTACCAACTCTTTTTCCGAAGGTAA
CTGGCTTCAGCAGAGCGCAGATACCAAATACTGTCCTTCTAGTGTAGCCGTAGTTAGGCCACCACTTCAA
GAACTCTGTAGCACCGCCTACATACCTCGCTCTGCTAATCCTGTTACCAGTGGCTGCTGCCAGTGGCGAT
AAGTCGTGTCTTACCGGGTTGGACTCAAGACGATAGTTACCGGATAAGGCGCAGCGGTCGGGCTGAACGG
GGGGTTCGTGCACACAGCCCAGCTTGGAGCGAACGACCTACACCGAACTGAGATACCTACAGCGTGAGCT
ATGAGAAAGCGCCACGCTTCCCGAAGGGAGAAAGGCGGACAGGTATCCGGTAAGCGGCAGGGTCGGAACA
GGAGAGCGCACGAGGGAGCTTCCAGGGGGAAACGCCTGGTATCTTTATAGTCCTGTCGGGTTTCGCCACC
TCTGACTTGAGCGTCGATTTTTGTGATGCTCGTCAGGGGGGCGGAGCCTATGGAAAAACGCCAGCAACGC
GGCCTTTTTACGGTTCCTGGCCTTTTGCTGGCCTTTTGCTCACATGTTCTTTCCTGCGTTATCCCCTGAT
TCTGTGGATAACCGTATTACCGCCTTTGAGTGAGCTGATACCGCTCGCCGCAGCCGAACGACCGAGCGCA
GCGAGTCAGTGAGCGAGGAAGCGGAAGAGCGCCTGATGCGGTATTTTCTCCTTACGCATCTGTGCGGTAT
TTCACACCGCAATGGTGCACTCTCAGTACAATCTGCTCTGATGCCGCATAGTTAAGCCAGTATACACTCC
GCTATCGCTACGTGACTGGGTCATGGCTGCGCCCCGACACCCGCCAACACCCGCTGACGCGCCCTGACGG
GCTTGTCTGCTCCCGGCATCCGCTTACAGACAAGCTGTGACCGTCTCCGGGAGCTGCATGTGTCAGAGGT
TTTCACCGTCATCACCGAAACGCGCGAGGCAGCTGCGGTAAAGCTCATCAGCGTGGTCGTGAAGCGATTC
ACAGATGTCTGCCTGTTCATCCGCGTCCAGCTCGTTGAGTTTCTCCAGAAGCGTTAATGTCTGGCTTCTG
ATAAAGCGGGCCATGTTAAGGGCGGTTTTTTCCTGTTTGGTCACTGATGCCTCCGTGTAAGGGGGATTTC
TGTTCATGGGGGTAATGATACCGATGAAACGAGAGAGGATGCTCACGATACGGGTTACTGATGATGAACA
TGCCCGGTTACTGGAACGTTGTGAGGGTAAACAACTGGCGGTATGGATGCGGCGGGACCAGAGAAAAATC
ACTCAGGGTCAATGCCAGCGCTTCGTTAATACAGATGTAGGTGTTCCACAGGGTAGCCAGCAGCATCCTG
CGATGCAGATCCGGAACATAATGGTGCAGGGCGCTGACTTCCGCGTTTCCAGACTTTACGAAACACGGAA
ACCGAAGACCATTCATGTTGTTGCTCAGGTCGCAGACGTTTTGCAGCAGCAGTCGCTTCACGTTCGCTCG
CGTATCGGTGATTCATTCTGCTAACCAGTAAGGCAACCCCGCCAGCCTAGCCGGGTCCTCAACGACAGGA
GCACGATCATGCGCACCCGTGGCCAGGACCCAACGCTGCCCGAGATCTCGATCCCGCGAAATTAATACGA
CTCACTATAGGGAGACCACAACGGTTTCCCTCTAGATTTTCACGAGCACTTCACCAACAAGGACCATAGA
TTATGAAAACTGAAGAAGGTAAACTGGTAATCTGGATTAACGGCGATAAAGGCTATAACGGTCTCGCTGA
AGTCGGTAAGAAATTCGAGAAAGATACCGGAATTAAAGTCACCGTTGAGCATCCGGATAAACTGGAAGAG
AAATTCCCACAGGTTGCGGCAACTGGCGATGGCCCTGACATTATCTTCTGGGCACACGACCGCTTTGGTG
GCTACGCTCAATCTGGCCTGTTGGCTGAAATCACCCCGGACAAAGCGTTCCAGGACAAGCTGTATCCGTT
TACCTGGGATGCCGTACGTTACAACGGCAAGCTGATTGCTTACCCGATCGCTGTTGAAGCGTTATCGCTG
ATTTATAACAAAGATCTGCTGCCGAACCCGCCAAAAACCTGGGAAGAGATCCCGGCGCTGGATAAAGAAC
TGAAAGCGAAAGGTAAGAGCGCGCTGATGTTCAACCTGCAAGAACCGTACTTCACCTGGCCGCTGATTGC
TGCTGACGGGGGTTATGCGTTCAAGTATGAAAACGGCAAGTACGACATTAAAGACGTGGGCGTGGATAAC
GCTGGCGCGAAAGCGGGTCTGACCTTCCTGGTTGACCTGATTAAAAACAAACACATGAATGCAGACACCG
ATTACTCCATCGCAGAAGCTGCCTTTAATAAAGGCGAAACAGCGATGACCATCAACGGCCCGTGGGCATG
GTCCAACATCGACACCAGCAAAGTGAATTATGGTGTAACGGTACTGCCGACCTTCAAGGGTCAACCATCC
AAACCGTTCGTTGGCGTGCTGAGCGCAGGTATTAACGCCGCCAGTCCGAACAAAGAGCTGGCAAAAGAGT
TCCTCGAAAACTATCTGCTGACTGATGAAGGTCTGGAAGCGGTTAATAAAGACAAACCGCTGGGTGCCGT
AGCGCTGAAGTCTTACGAGGAAGAGTTGGCGAAAGATCCACGTATTGCCGCCACCATGGAAAACGCCCAG
AAAGGTGAAATCATGCCGAACATCCCGCAGATGTCCGCTTTCTGGTATGCCGTGCGTACTGCGGTGATCA
ACGCCGCCAGCGGTCGTCAGACTGTCGATGAAGCCCTGAAAGACGCGCAGACTAATTCGAGCTCGAACAA
CAACACTAGTGGCTGCGGTGGTGGTGGCGGTTCCATGAGCGAGAATCTTTATTTTCAGGGATCCATGAAA
CTGCCGCCGGGTTGGGAGAAACGTATGAGCCGCAGCAGCGGTCGTGTGTATTATTTTAATCATATCACCA
ACGCCAGCCAGTGGGAGCGTCCGTCAGGTAACAGCTGCAGCGGTAGCGGCCGCGTCTTCACACTCGAAGA
TTTCGTTGGGGACTGGGAACAGACAGCCGCCTACAACCTGGACCAAGTCCTTGAACAGGGAGGTGTGTCC
AGTTTGCTGCAGAATCTCGCCGTGTCCGTAACTCCGATCCAAAGGATTGTCCGGAGCGGTGAAAATGCCC
TGAAGATCGACATCCATGTCATCATCCCGTATGAAGGTCTGAGCGCCGACCAAATGGCCCAGATCGAAGA
GGTGTTTAAGGTGGTGTACCCTGTGGATGATCATCACTTTAAGGTGATCCTGCCCTATGGCACACTGGTA
ATCGACGGGGTTACGCCGAACATGCTGAACTATTTCGGACGGCCGTATGAAGGCATCGCCGTGTTCGACG
GCAAAAAGATCACTGTAACAGGGACCCTGTGGAACGGCAACAAAATTATCGACGAGCGCCTGATCACCCC
CGACGGCTCCATGCTGTTCCGAGTAACCATCAACAGCCTCGAGCACCACCACCACCACCACTGAGATCCG
GCTGCTAACAAAGCCCGAAAGGAAGCTGAGTTGGCTGCTGCCACCGCTGAGCAATAACTAGCATAACCCC
TTGGGGCCTCTAAACGGGTCTTGAGGGGTTTTTTGCTGAAAGGAGGAACT
